>Addgene plasmid #62295 | pDSARN | depositor full sequence | sequence record 102197 | pDSARN sequence 5247 bps
CTTTCCTGCGTTATCCCCTGATTCTGTGGATAACCGTATTACCGCCTTTGAGTGAGCTGATACCGCTCGC
CGCAGCCGAACGACCGAGCGCAGCGAGTCAGTGAGCGAGGAAGCGGAAGAGCGCCCAATACGCAAACCGC
CTCTCCCCGCGCGTTGGCCGATTCATTAATGCAGCTGGCACGACAGGTTTCCCGACTGGAAAGCGGGCAG
TGAGCGCAACGCAATTAATACGCGTACCGCTAGCATGGATGTTTTCCCAGTCACGACGTTGTAAAACGAC
GGCCAGTCTTAAGCTCGGGCCCCTACAGGTCACTAATACCATCTAAGTAGTTGATTCATAGTGACTGGAT
ATGTTGTGTTTTACAGTATTATGTAGTCTGTTTTTTATGCAAAATCTAATTTAATATATTGATATTTATA
TCATTTTACGTTTCTCGTTCAACTTTTCTATACAAAGTTGGTACCGGATCCAGAGACCCGCAACGCAATT
AATGTGAGTTAGCTCACTCATTAGGCACCCCAGGCTTTACACTTTATGCTTCCGGCTCGTATGTTGTGTG
GAATTGTGAGCGGATAACAATTTCACACAGGAAACAGCTATGACCATGATTACGCCAAGCGCGCAATTAA
CCCTCACTAAAGGGAACAAAAGCTGGAGCTCCACCGCGGTGGCGGCCGCTCTAGAACTAGTGGATCCCCC
GGGCTGCAGGAATTCGATATCAAGCTTATCGATACCGTCGACCTCGAGGGGGGGCCCGGTACCCAATTCG
CCCTATAGTGAGTCGTATTACGCGCGCTCACTGGCCGTCGTTTTACAACGTCGTGACTGGGAAAACCCTG
GCGTTACCCAACTTAATCGCCTTGCAGCACATCCCCCTTTCGCCAGCTGGCGTAATAGCGAAGAGGCCCG
CACCGATCGCCCTTCCCAACAGTTGCGCAGCCTGAATGGCGAATGGG
[124 nt withheld, positions 958-1081]
C
[91 nt withheld, positions 1083-1173]
A
[49 nt withheld, positions 1175-1223]
CCTTTGACGTTGGAGTCCACGTTCTTT
[37 nt withheld, positions 1251-1287]
ACCCTATCTCGGTCTATTCTTTTGATTTATAAGGGATTTTGCCGATTTCGGCCTATTGGTTAAAAAATGA
GCTGATTTAACAAAAATTTAACGCGGGTCTCCGCTTCTAGACATAATCAGCCATACCACATTTGTAGAGG
TTTTACTTGCTTTAAAAAACCTCCCACACCTCCCCCTGAACCTGAAACATAAAATGAATGCAATTGTTGT
TGTTAACTTGTTTATTGCAGCTTATAATGGTTACAAATAAAGCAATAGCATCACAAATTTCACAAATAAA
GCATTTTTCTTCACTGCATTCTAGTTGTGGTTTGTCCAAACTCATCAATGTATCTCGACGATGTAGGTCA
CAGTCTCGAAGCCGCGGTGCGGGTGCCAGGGCGTGCCCTTGGGCTCCCCGGGCGCGTACTCCACCTCACC
CATCTGGTCCATCATGATGAACGGGTCGAGGTGGCGGTAGTTGATCCCGGCGAACGCGCGGCGCACCGGG
AAGCCCTCGCCCTCGAAACCGCTGGGCGCGGTGGTCACGGTGAGCACGGGACGTGCGACGGCGTCGGCGG
GTGCGGATACGCGGGGCAGCGTCAGCGGGTTCTCGACGGTCACGGCGGGCAATTCCTGCAGACTTCCGGT
ATCTCGCGTTTGTTTGATCGCACGGTTCCCACAATGGTTAATTCGAGCTCGCCCGGGGATCTAATTCAAT
TAGAGACTAATTCAATTAGAGCTAATTCAATTAGGATCCAAGCTTATCGATTTCGAACCCTCGACCGCCG
GAGTATAAATAGAGGCGCTTCGTCTACGGAGCGACAATTCAATTCAAACAAGCAAAGTGAACACGTCGCT
AAGCGAAAGCTAAGCAAATAAACAAGCGCAGCTGAACAAGCTAAACAATCGGGGTACCGCTAGAGTCGAC
GGTACCGCGGGCCCGGGATCCACCGGTCGCCACCATGGCCTCCTCCGAGAACGTCATCACCGAGTTCATG
CGCTTCAAGGTGCGCATGGAGGGCACCGTGAACGGCCACGAGTTCGAGATCGAGGGCGAGGGCGAGGGCC
GCCCCTACGAGGGCCACAACACCGTGAAGCTGAAGGTGACCAAGGGCGGCCCCCTGCCCTTCGCCTGGGA
CATCCTGTCCCCCCAGTTCCAGTACGGCTCCAAGGTGTACGTGAAGCACCCCGCCGACATCCCCGACTAC
AAGAAGCTGTCCTTCCCCGAGGGCTTCAAGTGGGAGCGCGTGATGAACTTCGAGGACGGCGGCGTGGCGA
CCGTGACCCAGGACTCCTCCCTGCAGGACGGCTGCTTCATCTACAAGGTGAAGTTCATCGGCGTGAACTT
CCCCTCCGACGGCCCCGTGATGCAGAAGAAGACCATGGGCTGGGAGGCCTCCACCGAGCGCCTGTACCCC
CGCGACGGCGTGCTGAAGGGCGAGACCCACAAGGCCCTGAAGCTGAAGGACGGCGGCCACTACCTGGTGG
AGTTCAAGTCCATCTACATGGCCAAGAAGCCCGTGCAGCTGCCCGGCTACTACTACGTGGACGCCAAGCT
GGACATCACCTCCCACAACGAGGACTACACCATCGTGGAGCAGTACGAGCGCACCGAGGGCCGCCACCAC
CTGTTCCTGAGATCTCGACCCAAGAAAAAGCGGAAGGTGGAGGACCCGTAAGATCCACCGGATCTAGATA
ACTGATCATAATCAGCCATACCACATTTGTAGAGGTTTTACTTGCTTTAAAAAACCTCCCACACCTCCCC
CTGAACCTGAAACATAAAATGAATGCAATTGTTGTTGTTAACTTGTTTATTGCAGCTTATAATGGTTACA
AATAAAGCAATAGCATCACAAATTTCACAAATAAAGCATTTTTTTCACTGCATTCTAGTTGTGGTTTGTC
CAAACTCATCAATGTATCTTATCATGTCTGGATCCCGTTTGACGGTATCGATAAGCTTGATGGGGATCCG
GAACCCTTAATTACCGTTCGTATAATGTATGCTATACGAAGTTATTAGGTCCCTCGACCTGCAGCCCGTA
CGGCGCGCCTAGAGCGGCCGCCACCGCGGTGGAGCTCGAGTACCCAGCTTTCTTGTACAAAGTTGGCATT
ATAAGAAAGCATTGCTTATCAATTTGTTGCAACGAACAGGTCACTATCAGTCAAAATAAAATCATTATTT
GCCATCCAGCTGCAGGGCGGCCGCGATATCCCCTATAGTGAGTCGTATTACATGGTCATAGCTGTTTCCT
GGCAGCTCTGGCCCGTGTCTCAAAATCTCTGATGTTACATTGCACAAGATAAAAATATATCATCATGAAC
AATAAAACTGTCTGCTTACATAAACAGTAATACAAGGGGTGTTATGAGCCATATTCAACGGGAAACGTCG
AGGCCGCGATTAAATTCCAACATGGATGCTGATTTATATGGGTATAAATGGGCTCGCGATAATGTCGGGC
AATCAGGTGCGACAATCTATCGCTTGTATGGGAAGCCCGATGCGCCAGAGTTGTTTCTGAAACATGGCAA
AGGTAGCGTTGCCAATGATGTTACAGATGAGATGGTCAGACTAAACTGGCTGACGGAATTTATGCCTCTT
CCGACCATCAAGCATTTTATCCGTACTCCTGATGATGCATGGTTACTCACCACTGCGATCCCCGGAAAAA
CAGCATTCCAGGTATTAGAAGAATATCCTGATTCAGGTGAAAATATTGTTGATGCGCTGGCAGTGTTCCT
GCGCCGGTTGCATTCGATTCCTGTTTGTAATTGTCCTTTTAACAGCGATCGCGTATTTCGTCTCGCTCAG
GCGCAATCACGAATGAATAACGGTTTGGTTGATGCGAGTGATTTTGATGACGAGCGTAATGGCTGGCCTG
TTGAACAAGTCTGGAAAGAAATGCATAAACTTTTGCCATTCTCACCGGATTCAGTCGTCACTCATGGTGA
TTTCTCACTTGATAACCTTATTTTTGACGAGGGGAAATTAATAGGTTGTATTGATGTTGGACGAGTCGGA
ATCGCAGACCGATACCAGGATCTTGCCATCCTATGGAACTGCCTCGGTGAGTTTTCTCCTTCATTACAGA
AACGGCTTTTTCAAAAATATGGTATTGATAATCCTGATATGAATAAATTGCAGTTTCATTTGATGCTCGA
TGAGTTTTTCTAATCAGAATTGGTTAATTGGTTGTAACACTGGCAGAGCATTACGCTGACTTGACGGGAC
GGCGCAAGCTCATGACCAAAATCCCTTAACGTGAGTTACGCGTCGTTCCACTGAGCGTCAGACCCCGTAG
AAAAGATCAAAGGATCTTCTTGAGATCCTTTTTTTCTGCGCGTAATCTGCTGCTTGCAAACAAAAAAACC
ACCGCTACCAGCGGTGGTTTGTTTGCCGGATCAAGAGCTACCAACTCTTTTTCCGAAGGTAACTGGCTTC
AGCAGAGCGCAGATACCAAATACTGTTCTTCTAGTGTAGCCGTAGTTAGGCCACCACTTCAAGAACTCTG
TAGCACCGCCTACATACCTCGCTCTGCTAATCCTGTTACCAGTGGCTGCTGCCAGTGGCGATAAGTCGTG
TCTTACCGGGTTGGACTCAAGACGATAGTTACCGGATAAGGCGCAGCGGTCGGGCTGAACGGGGGGTTCG
TGCACACAGCCCAGCTTGGAGCGAACGACCTACACCGAACTGAGATACCTACAGCGTGAGCTATGAGAAA
GCGCCACGCTTCCCGAAGGGAGAAAGGCGGACAGGTATCCGGTAAGCGGCAGGGTCGGAACAGGAGAGCG
CACGAGGGAGCTTCCAGGGGGAAACGCCTGGTATCTTTATAGTCCTGTCGGGTTTCGCCACCTCTGACTT
GAGCGTCGATTTTTGTGATGCTCGTCAGGGGGGCGGAGCCTATGGAAAAACGCCAGCAACGCGGCCTTTT
TACGGTTCCTGGCCTTTTGCTGGCCTTTTGCTCACATGTT
Features (pLannotate 1.2.2; 26 found; start..end, strand, type, name):
    121..213     +  CDS            lacI (fragment): lac repressor; lacI; The lac repressor binds to the lac operator to inhibit transcription in E. coli. This inhibition can be relieved by adding lactose or isopropyl-β-D-thiogalactopyranoside (IPTG).
    251..287     -  CDS            lacZα (fragment): LacZα fragment of β-galactosidase; lacZ fragment
    337..461     -  protein_bind   attR4: mutant version of attR; recombination site for the Gateway® LR reaction LR Clonase™
    490..511     +  protein_bind   CAP binding site: CAP binding activates transcription in the presence of cAMP. E. coli catabolite activator protein
    526..556     +  promoter       lac promoter: promoter for the E. coli lac operon
    564..580     +  protein_bind   lac operator: The lac repressor binds to the lac operator to inhibit transcription in E. coli. This inhibition can be relieved by adding lactose or isopropyl-β-D-thiogalactopyranoside (IPTG). lac repressor encoded by lacI
    625..643     +  promoter       T3 promoter: promoter for bacteriophage T3 RNA polymerase
    656..763     +  misc_feature   MCS: pBluescript multiple cloning site
    772..790     -  promoter       T7 promoter: promoter for bacteriophage T7 RNA polymerase
    798..953     +  CDS            lacZα (fragment): LacZα fragment of β-galactosidase; lacZ fragment
    958..1316    +  rep_origin     f1 ori (sequence partly withheld): f1 bacteriophage origin of replication; arrow indicates direction of (+) strand synthesis
   1399..1479    +  CDS            large T antigen (fragment): large T antigen from SV40 (simian virus 40)
   1502..1622    +  polyA_signal   SV40 poly(A) signal: SV40 polyadenylation signal
   1642..1711    +  protein_bind   attB: attB site for the φC31 integrase (Groth et al., 2000) phage φC31 integrase
   2055..2177    +  promoter       hsp70 promoter (fragment): Drosophila melanogaster hsp70Bb promoter
   2191..2224    +  misc_feature   MCS (fragment): multiple cloning site
   2232..2906    +  CDS            DsRed2: DsRed2 is a basic (constitutively fluorescent) red fluorescent protein published in 2006, derived from Discosoma sp..
   2970..3054    +  CDS            large T antigen (fragment): large T antigen from SV40 (simian virus 40)
   3077..3211    +  polyA_signal   SV40 poly(A) signal: SV40 polyadenylation signal
   3218..3238    -  misc_feature   MCS (fragment): pBluescript multiple cloning site
   3259..3292    -  protein_bind   lox66: Right element (RE) mutant of loxP (Araki et al., 2010). Cre-mediated recombination occurs in the 8-bp core sequence (GCATACAT). Cre recombinase
   3326..3354    -  misc_feature   MCS (fragment): pBluescript multiple cloning site
   3359..3458    -  protein_bind   attL2: mutant version of attL; recombination site for the Gateway® LR reaction LR Clonase™
   3489..3507    -  promoter       T7 promoter: promoter for bacteriophage T7 RNA polymerase
   3641..4450    +  CDS            KanR: aminoglycoside phosphotransferase; aph(3')-Ia; confers resistance to kanamycin in bacteria or G418 (Geneticin®) in eukaryotes
   4597..5185    +  rep_origin     ori: high-copy-number ColE1/pMB1/pBR322/pUC origin of replication
