[The description below was written by a language model from this plasmid's Addgene catalogue record and pLannotate feature annotations shown in this document.]
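Description:
pDSARN is an empty insect transgenesis backbone derived from the Gateway donor vector pDONR P4r-P3r. It is designed for Golden Gate assembly of transgenes followed by site-specific integration into a genomic docking site. The 5,247 bp plasmid is maintained at high copy in E. coli through a ColE1/pUC-type origin and is selected with kanamycin (KanR, aminoglycoside phosphotransferase). An f1 phage origin is also annotated, along with residual Gateway attR4 and attL2 sites inherited from the parent vector.

The cloning position is a lacZα cassette driven by the lac promoter and operator, carrying a pBluescript-type polylinker with T3 and T7 promoters. According to the record, this cassette is flanked by BsaI sites, so Golden Gate assembly replaces it with the desired modules and correct clones can be identified by blue-white screening. An SV40 polyadenylation signal lies just downstream to terminate transcription of the inserted unit. Next comes a φC31 attB site, which allows φC31 integrase to recombine the plasmid into a matching attP docking site in the host genome.

Transgenic animals are identified with a 3xP3-DsRed2nls marker. The feature table shows an hsp70 minimal promoter fragment, consistent with the 3xP3 artificial eye and nervous-system promoter, followed by DsRed2 and a second SV40 poly(A) signal; the nuclear localization signal named in the record is not separately annotated. A lox66 mutant lox site sits beyond the marker and could support Cre-mediated recombination, though the record does not state its intended use. The associated work concerns transgenesis tools for the malaria mosquito Anopheles gambiae.
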