Addgene plasmid #62295: pDSARN
Purpose: (Empty Backbone) docking site transgenesis plasmid for GoldenGate Cloning and insect transgenesis, DsRed-NLS marker
Depositing lab: Eric Marois. Depositing organization: CNRS UPR 9022, INSERM U1257, Réponse immunitaire chez le moustique anophèle vecteur du paludisme. Publication: Tools for Anopheles gambiae Transgenesis. Volohonsky G, Terenzi O, Soichot J, Naujoks DA, Nolan T, Windbichler N, Kapps D, Smidler AL, Vittu A, Costa G, Steinert S, Levashina EA, Blandin SA, Marois E. G3 (Bethesda). 2015 Apr 13. pii: g3.115.016808. doi: 10.1534/g3.115.016808. PubMed 25869647.
Backbone
  Vector backbone: pDONR P4r-P3r
  Backbone manufacturer: Invitrogen
  Backbone size (bp): 5247
  Modifications to backbone: LacZ cassette for blue-white selection flanked by BsaI sites for GoldenGate cloning of inserts. SV40 terminator. 3xP3-DsRed2nls marker to select transgenic insects.
  Vector type: Insect Expression
Growth in bacteria
  Bacterial resistance: Kanamycin, 50 μg/mL
  Growth temperature: 37°C
  Growth strain: DH5alpha
  Copy number: High Copy
Gene/Insert
  Sequencing primers: 5′ M13F (after cloning! present twice before cloning); 3′ M13R (after cloning! present twice before cloning)
Terms and licenses: Academic/Nonprofit Terms; Industry Terms: Not Available to Industry
How to cite: pDSARN was a gift from Eric Marois (Addgene plasmid # 62295 ; http://n2t.net/addgene:62295 ; RRID:Addgene_62295)
