>Addgene plasmid #62295 | pDSARN | addgene partial sequence | sequence record 104299 | F1ori-F 5'-GTGGACTCTTGTTCCAAACTGG-3'
CCTATCTCGGTCTATTCTTTTGATTTATAAGGGATTTTGCCGATTTCGGCCTATTGGTTAAAAAATGAGC
TGATTTAACAAAAATTTAACGCGGGTCTCCGCTTCTAGACATAATCAGCCATACCACATTTGTAGAGGTT
TTACTTGCTTTAAAAAACCTCCCACACCTCCCCCTGAACCTGAAACATAAAATGAATGCAATTGTTGTTG
TTAACTTGTTTATTGCAGCTTATAATGGTTACAAATAAAGCAATAGCATCACAAATTTCACAAATAAAGC
ATTTTTCTTCACTGCATTCTAGTTGTGGTTTGTCCAAACTCATCAATGTATCTCGACGATGTAGGTCACA
GTCTCGAAGCCGCGGTGCGGGTGCCAGGGCGTGCCCTTGGGCTCCCCGGGCGCGTACTCCACCTCACCCA
TCTGGTCCATCATGATGAACGGGTCGAGGTGGCGGTAGTTGATCCCGGCGAACGCGCGGCGCACCGGGAA
GCCCTCGCCCTCGAAACCGCTGGGCGCGGTGGTCACGGTGAGCACGGGACGTGCGACGGCGTCGGCGGGT
GCGGATACGCGGGGCAGCGTCAGCGGGTTCTCGACGGTCACGGCGGGCAATTCCTGCAGACTTCCGGTAT
CTCGCGTTTGTTTGATCGCACGGTTCCCACAATGGTTAATTCGAGCTCGCCCGGGGATCTAATTCAATTA
GAGACTAATTCAATTAGAGCTAATTCAATTAGGATCCAAGCTTATCGATTTCGAACCCTCGACCGCCGGA
GTATAAATAGAGGCGCTTCGTCTACGGAGCGACAATTCAATTCAAACAAGCAAAGTGAACACGTCGCTAA
GCGAAAGCTAAGCAAATAAACAAGCGCAGCTGAACAAGCTAAACAATCGGGGTACCGCTAGAGTCGACGG
TACCGCGGGCCCGGGATCCACCGGTCGCCACCATGGCCTCCTCCGAGAACGTCATCACCGAGTTCATGCG
CTTCAAGGTGCGCATGGAGGGCACCGTGAACGGCCACGAGTTC
