>Addgene plasmid #62295 | pDSARN | addgene partial sequence | sequence record 104301 | pUC-4 5'-CAGTGAGCGAGGAAGCGGAAGAGCGCCCAA-3'
GCAAACCGCCTCTCCCCGCGCGTTGGCCGATTCATTAATGCAGCTGGCACGACAGGTTTCCCGACTGGAA
AGCGGGCAGTGAGCGCAACGCAATTAATACGCGTACCGCTAGCATGGATGTTTTCCCAGTCACGACGTTG
TAAAACGACGGCCAGTCTTAAGCTCGGGCCCCTACAGGTCACTAATACCATCTAAGTAGTTGATTCATAG
TGACTGGATATGTTGTGTTTTACAGTATTATGTAGTCTGTTTTTTATGCAAAATCTAATTTAATATATTG
ATATTTATATCATTTTACGTTTCTCGTTCAACTTTTCTATACAAAGTTGGTACCGGATCCAGAGACCCGC
AACGCAATTAATGTGAGTTAGCTCACTCATTAGGCACCCCAGGCTTTACACTTTATGCTTCCGGCTCGTA
TGTTGTGTGGAATTGTGAGCGGATAACAATTTCACACAGGAAACAGCTATGACCATGATTACGCCAAGCG
CGCAATTAACCCTCACTAAAGGGAACAAAAGCTGGAGCTCCACCGCGGTGGCGGCCGCTCTAGAACTAGT
GGATCCCCCGGGCTGCAGGAATTCGATATCAAGCTTATCGATACCGTCGACCTCGAGGGGGGGCCCGGTA
CCCAATTCGCCCTATAGTGAGTCGTATTACGCGCGCTCACTGGCCGTCGTTTTACAACGTCGTGACTGGG
AAAACCCTGGCGTTACCCAACTTAATCGCCTTGCAGCACATCCCCCTTTCGCCAGCTGGCGTAATAGCGA
AGAGGCCCGCACCGATCGCCCTTCCCAACAGTTGCGCAGCCTGAATGGCGAATGGG
[75 nt withheld, positions 827-901]
