>Addgene plasmid #62295 | pDSARN | addgene partial sequence | sequence record 104454 | pENTR1A-3 5'-GTAACATCAGAGATTTTGAGACAC-3'
AGCTGCCAGGAAACAGCTATGACCATGTAATACGACTCACTATAGGGGATATCGCGGCCGCCCTGCAGCT
GGATGGCAAATAATGATTTTATTTTGACTGATAGTGACCTGTTCGTTGCAACAAATTGATAAGCAATGCT
TTCTTATAATGCCAACTTTGTACAAGAAAGCTGGGTACTCGAGCTCCACCGCGGTGGCGGCCGCTCTAGG
CGCGCCGTACGGGCTGCAGGTCGAGGGACCTAATAACTTCGTATAGCATACATTATACGAACGGTAATTA
AGGGTTCCGGATCCCCATCAAGCTTATCGATACCGTCAAACGGGATCCAGACATGATAAGATACATTGAT
GAGTTTGGACAAACCACAACTAGAATGCAGTGAAAAAAATGCTTTATTTGTGAAATTTGTGATGCTATTG
CTTTATTTGTAACCATTATAAGCTGCAATAAACAAGTTAACAACAACAATTGCATTCATTTTATGTTTCA
GGTTCAGGGGGAGGTGTGGGAGGTTTTTTAAAGCAAGTAAAACCTCTACAAATGTGGTATGGCTGATTAT
GATCAGTTATCTAGATCCGGTGGATCTTACGGGTCCTCCACCTTCCGCTTTTTCTTGGGTCGAGATCTCA
GGAACAGGTGGTGGCGGCCCTCGGTGCGCTCGTACTGCTCCACGATGGTGTAGTCCTCGTTGTGGGAGGT
GATGTCCAGCTTGGCGTCCACGTAGTAGTAGCCGGGCAGCTGCACGGGCTTCTTGGCCATGTAGATGGAC
TTGAACTCCACCAGGTAGTGGCCGCCGTCCTTCAGCTTCAGGGCCTTGTGGGTCTCGCCCTTCAGCACGC
CGTCGCGGGGGTACAGGCGCTCGGTGGAGGCCTCCCAGCCCATGGTCTTCTTCTGCATCACGGGGCCGTC
GGAGGGGAAGTTCACGCCGATGAACTTCACCTTGTAGATGAAGCAGCCGTCCTGCAGGGAGGAGTCCTGG
GTCACGGTCGCCACGCCGCCGTCCTCGAAGTTCATCACGCGCTCCCACTTGAAGCCCTCGGGGAAGGACA
GCTTCTTGTAGTCGGGGATGTCGGCGG
